Addgene plasmid #242500: pYO1092
Purpose: Bacterial expression of GST-ScAtg38 Δ(182 to 209)
Depositing lab: Roger Williams. Depositing organization: MRC Laboratory of Molecular Biology. Publication: Characterization of Atg38 and NRBF2, a fifth subunit of the autophagic Vps34/PIK3C3 complex. Ohashi Y, Soler N, Garcia Ortegon M, Zhang L, Kirsten ML, Perisic O, Masson GR, Burke JE, Jakobi AJ, Apostolakis AA, Johnson CM, Ohashi M, Ktistakis NT, Sachse C, Williams RL. Autophagy. 2016 Nov;12(11):2129-2144. doi: 10.1080/15548627.2016.1226736. Epub 2016 Sep 14. PubMed 27630019.
Backbone
  Vector backbone: pOP
  Vector type: Bacterial Expression
Growth in bacteria
  Bacterial resistance: Ampicillin, 100 μg/mL
  Growth temperature: 37°C
  Growth strain: DH5alpha
  Copy number: Low Copy
Gene/Insert
  Gene/Insert name: ATG38
  Species: S. cerevisiae (budding yeast)
  Mutation: deletion of aa 182 to 209
  Entrez Gene: YLR211C
  Tag / fusion protein: GST (N terminal on insert)
  Cloning method: Restriction Enzyme; 5′ cloning site unknown (unknown if destroyed)
Terms and licenses: Academic/Nonprofit Terms; Industry Terms: Not Available to Industry
How to cite: pYO1092 was a gift from Roger Williams (Addgene plasmid # 242500 ; http://n2t.net/addgene:242500 ; RRID:Addgene_242500)
