[The description below was written by a language model from this plasmid's Addgene catalogue record and pLannotate feature annotations shown in this document.]
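Description:
pYO1092 is a bacterial expression plasmid built on the pOP backbone for producing a GST-tagged internal deletion mutant of the budding yeast autophagy protein Atg38 (ATG38, YLR211C) in E. coli. The sequenced plasmid is about 3.9 kb and is maintained through a ColE1/pMB1-type origin with an adjacent pBR322 bom region. Only a short fragment of the rop gene is annotated; the catalogue lists the plasmid as low copy, while the annotation tool labels the origin generically as a high-copy family member. Selection is by ampicillin, through a β-lactamase gene driven by its own promoter.

The expression cassette is a standard T7 arrangement. A T7 promoter and the phage gene 10 ribosome binding site drive a single open reading frame, which is closed by a T7 terminator, so expression requires a host that supplies T7 RNA polymerase. The reading frame begins with Schistosoma japonicum glutathione S-transferase, followed by a TEV protease recognition site and then the Atg38 coding sequence lacking residues 182 to 209. This layout allows affinity capture on glutathione resin and subsequent removal of the GST moiety by TEV cleavage. A short match to a T7 gene 10B-derived sequence lies between the insert and the terminator; it most likely represents vector remnant sequence rather than an intended tag, as the record lists only the N-terminal GST fusion.

Atg38 is a subunit of the autophagy-specific Vps34 PI3-kinase complex I, where it helps hold the Vps15-Vps34 and Atg14-Vps30 subcomplexes together. The associated study characterised Atg38 and its mammalian counterpart NRBF2, so this deletion construct is suited to producing recombinant protein for biochemical or structural analysis, although the record does not state what role the deleted segment plays.
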