Features (pLannotate 1.2.2; 12 found; start..end, strand, type, name):
    144..183     -  CDS            rop (fragment): Rop protein, which maintains plasmids at low copy number; rop
    203..221     +  promoter       T7 promoter: promoter for bacteriophage T7 RNA polymerase
    295..317     +  RBS            RBS: efficient ribosome binding site from bacteriophage T7 gene 10 (Olins and Rangwala, 1989)
    328..981     +  CDS            GST26_SCHJA: Experimental evidence at protein level: Swiss-Prot protein existence level 1. GST isoenzymes appear to play a central role in the parasite detoxification system. Other functions are also suspected including a role in increasing the solubility of haematin in the parasite gut. From Schistosoma japonicum (Blood fluke).
   1000..1020    +  CDS            TEV site: tobacco etch virus (TEV) protease recognition and cleavage site
   1027..1620    +  CDS            ATG38 (fragment): ATG38_YEAST - Experimental evidence at protein level: Swiss-Prot protein existence level 1. Autophagy-related protein required for cytoplasm to vacuole transport (Cvt) and autophagy as a part of the autophagy-specific VPS34 PI3-kinase complex I. This complex is essential to recruit the ATG8- phosphatidylinositol conjugate and the ATG12-ATG5 conjugate to the pre- autophagosomal structure. ATG38 is required for the integrity of the active PI3-kinase complex I by maintaining an association between VPS15-VPS34 and ATG1P-VPS30 subcomplexes. From Saccharomyces cerevisiae (strain ATCC 204508 / S288c)
   1667..1716    +  CDS            SET1 (fragment): solubility-enhancement tag derived from T7 phage gene 10B
   1724..1771    +  terminator     T7 terminator: transcription terminator for bacteriophage T7 RNA polymerase
   1902..2006    +  promoter       AmpR promoter: bla
   2007..2867    +  CDS            AmpR: β-lactamase; bla; confers resistance to ampicillin, carbenicillin, and related antibiotics
   3038..3626    +  rep_origin     ori: high-copy-number ColE1/pMB1/pBR322/pUC origin of replication
   3812..42      -  misc_feature   bom (across the origin): basis of mobility region from pBR322
>Addgene plasmid #242500 | pYO1092 | addgene full sequence | sequence record 484471 | Addgene NGS Result
GTATACACTCCGCTATCGCTACGTGACTGGGTCATGGCTGCGCCCCGACACCCGCCAACACCCGCTGACG
CGCCCTGACGGGCTTGTCTGCTCCCGGCATCCGCTTACAGACAAGCTGTGACCGTCTCCGGGAGCTGCAT
GTGTCAGAGGTTTTCACCGTCATCACCGAAACGCGCGAGGCAGGATCTCGATCCCGCGAAATTAATACGA
CTCACTATAGGGAGACCACAACGGTTTCCCTCTAGTGCCGGCTCCGGAGAGCTCCAATTGGAATTCGCTA
GCTCTAGAAATAATTTTGTTTAACTTTAAGAAGGAGATATACATAATATGTCCCCTATACTAGGTTATTG
GAAAATTAAGGGCCTTGTGCAACCCACTCGACTTCTTTTGGAATATCTTGAAGAAAAATATGAAGAGCAT
TTGTATGAGCGCGATGAAGGTGATAAATGGCGAAACAAAAAGTTTGAATTGGGTTTGGAGTTTCCCAATC
TTCCTTATTATATTGATGGTGATGTTAAATTAACACAGTCTATGGCCATCATACGTTATATAGCTGACAA
GCACAACATGTTGGGTGGTTGTCCAAAAGAGCGTGCAGAGATTTCAATGCTTGAAGGAGCGGTTTTGGAT
ATTAGATACGGTGTTTCGAGAATTGCATATAGTAAAGACTTTGAAACTCTCAAAGTTGATTTTCTTAGCA
AGCTACCTGAAATGCTGAAAATGTTCGAAGATCGTTTATGTCATAAAACATATTTAAATGGTGATCATGT
AACCCATCCTGACTTCATGTTGTATGACGCTCTTGATGTTGTTTTATACATGGACCCAATGTGCCTGGAT
GCGTTCCCAAAATTAGTTTGTTTTAAAAAACGTATTGAAGCTATCCCACAAATTGATAAGTACTTGAAAT
CCAGCAAGTATATAGCATGGCCTTTGCAGGGCTGGCAAGCCACGTTTGGTGGTGGCGACCATCCTCCAAA
ATCGGATTCTTCTGGTTCCGAAAACCTGTATTTCCAGGGCTCCCATATGAGTACTTTAGCGGAAGTTTAT
ACTATTATTGAGGACGCCGAACAGGAATGTCGAAAAGGAGATTTTACAAATGCAAAAGCGAAGTATCAAG
AAGCCATTGAAGTTTTAGGTCCGCAGAACGAGAATTTGTCTCAAAATAAATTAAGTTCTGACGTTACGCA
AGCCATTGACCTATTAAAACAGGACATTACAGCCAAAATCCAAGAATTGGAACTTTTGATTGAAAAGCAG
TCATCAGAAGAAAATAATATTGGAATGGTCAACAACAATATGCTTATTGGCTCTGTTATTTTAAACAACA
AATCTCCGATAAATGGAATAAGCAATGCTAGGAATTGGGATAACCCAGCATATCAGGACACTTTAAGTCC
CATAAACGATCCACTTCTTATGTCAATTTTAAACCGCTTACAATTTAATTTGAATAATGATATTCAATTG
AAAACAGAAGGAGGAAAAAATTCCAAAAACTCGGAAATGAAGATTAACTTAAGACTGGAACAATTCAAAA
AGGAGTTGGTATTATATGAGCAGAAAAAATGGGACAGCTTAGTAGAAAGTGCGAAGCAAAGAAGGGATAA
GCAAAAAAACTAGGGATCCAGATCTAAGCTTGGTACCACGCGTGCGCGCTGATCCGGCTGCTAACAAAGC
CCGAAAGGAAGCTGAGTTGGCTGCTGCCACCGCTGAGCAATAACTAGCATAACCCCTTGGGGCCTCTAAA
CGGGTCTTGAGGGGTTTTTTGCTGAAAGGAGGAACTATAGCCGGATAATTCTTGAAGACGAAAGGGCCTC
GTGATACGCCTATTTTTATAGGTTAATGTCATGATAATAATGGTTTCTTAGACGTCAGGTGGCACTTTTC
GGGGAAATGTGCGCGGAACCCCTATTTGTTTATTTTTCTAAATACATTCAAATATGTATCCGCTCATGAG
ACAATAACCCTGATAAATGCTTCAATAATATTGAAAAAGGAAGAGTATGAGTATTCAACATTTCCGTGTC
GCCCTTATTCCCTTTTTTGCGGCATTTTGCCTTCCTGTTTTTGCTCACCCAGAAACGCTGGTGAAAGTAA
AAGATGCTGAAGATCAGTTGGGTGCACGAGTGGGTTACATCGAACTGGATCTCAACAGCGGTAAGATCCT
TGAGAGTTTTCGCCCCGAAGAACGTTTTCCAATGATGAGCACTTTTAAAGTTCTGCTATGTGGCGCGGTA
TTATCCCGTGTTGACGCCGGGCAAGAGCAACTCGGTCGCCGCATACACTATTCTCAGAATGACTTGGTTG
AGTACTCACCAGTCACAGAAAAGCATCTTACGGATGGCATGACAGTAAGAGAATTATGCAGTGCTGCCAT
AACCATGAGTGATAACACTGCGGCCAACTTACTTCTGACAACGATCGGAGGACCGAAGGAGCTAACCGCT
TTTTTGCACAACATGGGGGATCATGTAACTCGCCTTGATCGTTGGGAACCGGAGCTGAATGAAGCCATAC
CAAACGACGAGCGTGACACCACGATGCCTGCAGCAATGGCAACAACGTTGCGCAAACTATTAACTGGCGA
ACTACTTACTCTAGCTTCCCGGCAACAATTAATAGACTGGATGGAGGCGGATAAAGTTGCAGGACCACTT
CTGCGCTCGGCCCTTCCGGCTGGCTGGTTTATTGCTGATAAATCTGGAGCCGGTGAGCGTGGGTCTCGCG
GTATCATTGCAGCACTGGGGCCAGATGGTAAGCCCTCCCGTATCGTAGTTATCTACACGACGGGGAGTCA
GGCAACTATGGATGAACGAAATAGACAGATCGCTGAGATAGGTGCCTCACTGATTAAGCATTGGTAACTG
TCAGACCAAGTTTACTCATATATACTTTAGATTGATTTAAAACTTCATTTTTAATTTAAAAGGATCTAGG
TGAAGATCCTTTTTGATAATCTCATGACCAAAATCCCTTAACGTGAGTTTTCGTTCCACTGAGCGTCAGA
CCCCGTAGAAAAGATCAAAGGATCTTCTTGAGATCCTTTTTTTCTGCGCGTAATCTGCTGCTTGCAAACA
AAAAAACCACCGCTACCAGCGGTGGTTTGTTTGCCGGATCAAGAGCTACCAACTCTTTTTCCGAAGGTAA
CTGGCTTCAGCAGAGCGCAGATACCAAATACTGTCCTTCTAGTGTAGCCGTAGTTAGGCCACCACTTCAA
GAACTCTGTAGCACCGCCTACATACCTCGCTCTGCTAATCCTGTTACCAGTGGCTGCTGCCAGTGGCGAT
AAGTCGTGTCTTACCGGGTTGGACTCAAGACGATAGTTACCGGATAAGGCGCAGCGGTCGGGCTGAACGG
GGGGTTCGTGCACACAGCCCAGCTTGGAGCGAACGACCTACACCGAACTGAGATACCTACAGCGTGAGCT
ATGAGAAAGCGCCACGCTTCCCGAAGGGAGAAAGGCGGACAGGTATCCGGTAAGCGGCAGGGTCGGAACA
GGAGAGCGCACGAGGGAGCTTCCAGGGGGAAACGCCTGGTATCTTTATAGTCCTGTCGGGTTTCGCCACC
TCTGACTTGAGCGTCGATTTTTGTGATGCTCGTCAGGGGGGCGGAGCCTATGGAAAAACGCCAGCAACGC
GGCCTTTTTACGGTTCCTGGCCTTTTGCTGGCCTTTTGCTCACATGTTCTTTCCTGCGTTATCCCCTGAT
TCTGTGGATAACCGTATTACCGCCTTTGAGTGAGCTGATACCGCTCGCCGCAGCCGAACGACCGAGCGCA
GCGAGTCAGTGAGCGAGGAAGCGGAAGAGCGCCTGATGCGGTATTTTCTCCTTACGCATCTGTGCGGTAT
TTCACACCGCAATGGTGCACTCTCAGTACAATCTGCTCTGATGCCGCATAGTTAAGCCA
